Addgene plasmid #226803: pCMK103
Purpose: (Empty Backbone) Integrates KanR into NS1, 500 bp homology, one homologous HIP1 site in left homology arm
Depositing lab: David Nielsen. Depositing organization: Arizona State University. Publication: Highly iterated palindrome 1 sequence improves Synechococcus sp. PCC 7002 transformation efficiencies in a homology- and methylation-dependent manner. Kamoku C, Nielsen DR. Biotechnol Prog. 2025 Jan 23:e3518. doi: 10.1002/btpr.3518. PubMed 39846505.
Backbone
  Vector backbone: pBR322
  Backbone size (bp): 3913
  Vector type: Unspecified
Growth in bacteria
  Bacterial resistance: Kanamycin, 50 μg/mL
  Growth temperature: 37°C
  Growth strain: DH5alpha
  Copy number: Unknown
Terms and licenses: Academic/Nonprofit Terms; Industry Terms: Not Available to Industry
Depositor comments: Please visit https://doi.org/10.1101/2024.09.10.611283 for bioRxiv preprint.
How to cite: pCMK103 was a gift from David Nielsen (Addgene plasmid # 226803 ; http://n2t.net/addgene:226803 ; RRID:Addgene_226803)
