[The description below was written by a language model from this plasmid's Addgene catalogue record and pLannotate feature annotations shown in this document.]
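Description:
pCMK103 is a 3,913 bp integration vector built on a pBR322 backbone and designed to insert a kanamycin resistance marker into the neutral site NS1; the associated publication concerns the cyanobacterium Synechococcus sp. PCC 7002. The repository lists it as an empty backbone with an unspecified vector type. In E. coli it replicates from a ColE1/pMB1-type origin and is selected with kanamycin. Short fragments annotated as the tetracycline efflux gene and as predicted pBR322 open reading frames appear to be leftovers of the parental backbone rather than functional elements.

The payload is the neo (nptII) aminoglycoside phosphotransferase gene, which confers resistance to kanamycin and related aminoglycosides and is followed by the phage lambda t0 transcription terminator. A small fragment annotated as Tn5 transposase lies just upstream of neo, probably carried along with the Tn5-derived resistance cassette. No promoter for the marker is annotated. According to the catalogue entry, the cassette is flanked by 500 bp homology arms to NS1, and the left arm contains one homologous HIP1 (highly iterated palindrome 1) site. Neither the arms nor the HIP1 site is called out in the automated feature table, but they would presumably occupy the unannotated regions on either side of the marker.

Homologous recombination between the arms and the chromosome would place KanR at NS1, so that integrants can be scored by kanamycin resistance. The plasmid comes from a study of how HIP1 sequences affect transformation efficiency in PCC 7002 in a homology- and methylation-dependent manner. It likely serves as one variant for comparing arm and HIP1 configurations.
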