Features (pLannotate 1.2.2; 8 found; start..end, strand, type, name):
    176..764     +  rep_origin     ori: high-copy-number ColE1/pMB1/pBR322/pUC origin of replication
   1396..1500    +  CDS            tnpA (fragment): TN5P_ECOLX - Also known as tnp. Experimental evidence at protein level: Swiss-Prot protein existence level 1. Mediates transposition of transposon Tn5 by a 'cut and paste' mechanism. First, the monomeric transposase binds the 19 bp inverted DNA repeats flanking the transposon. Then, dimerization of the DNA- bound transposase creates a synaptic DNA complex. After nicking of the first DNA strand, excision of the transposon proceeds through a series of intermediates. The transposase then mediates the insertion of the transposon at a new site by strand transfer. The activity of the wild- type tran
   1532..2323    +  CDS            neo: KKA2_KLEPN - Also known as kan, nptII. Experimental evidence at protein level: Swiss-Prot protein existence level 1. Resistance to kanamycin, neomycin, paromomycin, ribostamycin, butirosin and gentamicin B. From Klebsiella pneumoniae.
   2357..2451    +  terminator     lambda t0 terminator: transcription terminator from phage lambda
   3233..3358    -  CDS            YPB1_ECOLX (fragment): Protein predicted: Swiss-Prot protein existence level 4. From Escherichia coli.
   3494..3587    +  CDS            TcR (fragment): tetracycline efflux protein; tet; confers resistance to tetracycline
   3584..3641    -  CDS            TcR (fragment): tetracycline efflux protein; tet; confers resistance to tetracycline
   3628..3726    +  CDS            YPB2_ECOLX (fragment): Protein predicted: Swiss-Prot protein existence level 4. From Escherichia coli.
>Addgene plasmid #226803 | pCMK103 | addgene full sequence | sequence record 455436 | Addgene NGS Result
CGACGACCGGGTCGAATTTGCTTTCGAATTTCTGCCATTCATCCGCTTATTATCACTTATTCAGGCGTAG
CAACCAGGCGTTTAAGGGCACCAATAACTGCCTTAAAAAAATTACGCCCCGTGAGTTTTCGTTCCACTGA
GCGTCAGACCCCGTAGAAAAGATCAAAGGATCTTCTTGAGATCCTTTTTTTCTGCGCGTAATCTGCTGCT
TGCAAACAAAAAAACCACCGCTACCAGCGGTGGTTTGTTTGCCGGATCAAGAGCTACCAACTCTTTTTCC
GAAGGTAACTGGCTTCAGCAGAGCGCAGATACCAAATACTGTCCTTCTAGTGTAGCCGTAGTTAGGCCAC
CACTTCAAGAACTCTGTAGCACCGCCTACATACCTCGCTCTGCTAATCCTGTTACCAGTGGCTGCTGCCA
GTGGCGATAAGTCGTGTCTTACCGGGTTGGACTCAAGACGATAGTTACCGGATAAGGCGCAGCGGTCGGG
CTGAACGGGGGGTTCGTGCACACAGCCCAGCTTGGAGCGAACGACCTACACCGAACTGAGATACCTACAG
CGTGAGCTATGAGAAAGCGCCACGCTTCCCGAAGGGAGAAAGGCGGACAGGTATCCGGTAAGCGGCAGGG
TCGGAACAGGAGAGCGCACGAGGGAGCTTCCAGGGGGAAACGCCTGGTATCTTTATAGTCCTGTCGGGTT
TCGCCACCTCTGACTTGAGCGTCGATTTTTGTGATGCTCGTCAGGGGGGCGGAGCCTATGGAAAAACGCC
AGCAACGCGGCCTTTTTACGGTTCCTGGCCTTTTGCTGGCCTTTTGCTCACATGTTCTTTCCTGCGTTAT
CCCCTGATTCTGTGGATAACCGTATTACCGCCTTTGAGTGAGCTTCAAGCCCAAGGGTTTCGTAGGGATT
TTGTTCGCTCATTCTCCTCCTCCTGTGAGCATGCCACTGGGTTATTGGAACATCCTTAGATTCTTAATGT
AACCCAATCATCATACAGTTTATTATTATGAGCGTTTTCCGGTGCGCTTTCCATAGAGCAAAATTTTTTC
TGGTGATGATAGCCGGGGCGATCGCCTCAAGACTTGCCCAGACCAGAGAGTATACATCCCCATACTTAAC
GCTAGCTGATCAACGGAGTAGGTACTCGAACCACTCAGGCTCCCTAAACCGCTGCAATGTACAAAATCTT
AGAGACCATCCCAAAGACCCTCCACTAAGCGATCGTGTAGAGGCCACTGAACAGACAAGCACAAAAATAC
AATCCTCCCAGACTATGGTTTGTGTCCGTTGATCGCACTCGGCATGAAAATAAGTCCATTTTGTCGATTG
ACCCTACCATAAAAACTCAAGCTTGATCTTTTATGGATCCTCTTTCTTTCGATCTGGCAGACGTCGGAAT
TGCCAGCTGGGGCGCCCTCTGGTAAGGTTGGGAAGCCCTGCAAAGTAAACTGGATGGCTTTCTTGCCGCC
AAGGATCTGATGGCGCAGGGGATCATGATCTGATCAAGAGACAGGATGAGGATCGTTTCGCATGATTGAA
CAAGATGGATTGCACGCAGGTTCTCCGGCCGCTTGGGTGGAGAGGCTATTCGGCTATGACTGGGCACAAC
AGACAATCGGCTGCTCTGATGCCGCCGTGTTCCGGCTGTCAGCGCAGGGGCGCCCGGTTCTTTTTGTCAA
GACCGACCTGTCCGGTGCCCTGAATGAACTGCAGGACGAGGCAGCGCGGCTATCGTGGCTGGCCACGACG
GGCGTTCCTTGCGCAGCTGTGCTCGACGTTGTCACTGAAGCGGGAAGGGACTGGCTGCTATTGGGCGAAG
TGCCGGGGCAGGATCTCCTGTCATCTCACCTTGCTCCTGCCGAGAAAGTATCCATCATGGCTGATGCAAT
GCGGCGGCTGCATACGCTTGATCCGGCTACCTGCCCATTCGACCACCAAGCGAAACATCGCATCGAGCGA
GCACGTACTCGGATGGAAGCCGGTCTTGTCGATCAGGATGATCTGGACGAAGAGCATCAGGGGCTCGCGC
CAGCCGAACTGTTCGCCAGGCTCAAGGCGCGCATGCCCGACGGCGAGGATCTCGTCGTGACCCATGGCGA
TGCCTGCTTGCCGAATATCATGGTGGAAAATGGCCGCTTTTCTGGATTCATCGACTGTGGCCGGCTGGGT
GTGGCGGACCGCTATCAGGACATAGCGTTGGCTACCCGTGATATTGCTGAAGAGCTTGGCGGCGAATGGG
CTGACCGCTTCCTCGTGCTTTACGGTATCGCCGCTCCCGATTCGCAGCGCATCGCCTTCTATCGCCTTCT
TGACGAGTTCTTCTGAGCGGGACTCTGGGGTTCGAGAGCTCGCTTGGACTCCTGTTGATAGATCCAGTAA
TGACCTCAGAACTCCATCTGGATTTGTTCAGAACGCTCGGTTGCCGCCGGGCGTTTTTTATTGGTGAGAA
TCCAAGCACTAGTCATTGCTTCTTTTAACCTCAGATTAATTAGGCACTAATTTTATAGAAAAAAGCTTCA
TTATATAGAATTTCTAAAAATCAAGCTTTAAAGGGTTGACCTTCCTTTTGAAAGGTAATAAAACTGAAGT
ACAAACAAATACGTAAGTAACGAAAAGGAGTAAGCCGCAATCTGCCTCAGTAGAAACACGTATTTTTACC
CCAAAAGAAGTATTCTATTCATCTTTCTCCTTTGTGAGAAGGTTCATGGAGATCCTTCTGGGGCACTTGA
AACCTCTACTTGCAAGGATCAAAGCGACATATGTACGTGTTTTTCCAAAAAAATCCCAGAAGTAGGGAGT
AATTCCTCTACTGAGATTTCAAGAAAATTAAGTGTTCTGAGGCTTGGTTTATACGGGAAATTTAGACTTG
ATGGTTTGGGTCTTACCTTTTCCTAGCAGCAAGACTAAATTAATTAGTTACGCATTTGTTGAAATCAAAC
TGAATTCTATTGAGGATTCCTTACAATGGCTAAATTCAATTCTTCTACAATCACATTCGCAATCGCACCT
CGCTAACGGATTCACCACTCCAAGAATTGGAGCCAATCAATTCTTGCGGAGAACTGTGAATGCGCAAACC
AACCCTTGGCAGAACATATCCATCGCGTCCGCCATCTCCAGCAGCCGCACGCGGCGCATCTCGGGCAGCG
TTGGGTCCTGGCCACGGGTGCGCATGATCGTGCTCCTGTCGTTGAGGACCCGGCTAGGCTGGCGGGGTTG
CCTTACTGGTTAGCAGAATGAATCACCGATACGCGAGCGAACGTGAAGCGACTGCTGCTGCAAAACGTCT
GCGACCTGAGCAACAACATGAATGGTCTTCGGTTTCCGTGTTTCGTAAAGTCTGGAAACGCGGAAGTCCC
CTACGTGCTGCTGAAGTTGCCCGCAACAGAGAGTGGAACCAACCGGTGATACCACGATACTATGACTGAG
AGTCAACGCCATGAGCGGCCTCATTTCTTATTCTGAGTTACAACAGTCCGCACCGCTGCCGGTAGCTCCT
TCCGGTGGGCGCGGGGCATGACTATCGTCGCCGCACTTATGACTGTCTTCTTTATCATGCAACTCGTAGG
ACAGGTGCCGGCAGCGCCCAACAGTCCCCCGGCCACGGGGCCTGCCACCATACCCACGCCGAAACAAGCG
CCCTGCACCATTATGTTCCGGATCTGCATCGCAGGATGCTGCTGGCTACCCTGTGGAACACCTACATCTG
TATTAACGAAGCGCTAACCGTTTTTATCAGGCTCTGGGAGGCAGAATAAATGATCATATCGTCAATTATT
ACCTCCACGGGGAGAGCCTGAGCAAACTGGCCTCAGGCATTTGAGAAGCACACGGTCACACTGCTTCCGG
TAGTCAATAAACCGGTAAACCAGCAATAGACATAAGCGGCTATTTAACGACCCTGCCCTGAAC
